>Addgene plasmid #46959 | pEGFP-C1-FLAG-XRCC4 | depositor full sequence | sequence record 66848 | pEGFP-C1-FLAG-XRCC4 sequence 5785 bps
TCGAGGACTACAAGGACGATGACGACAAGGGATCCGGAATGGAGAGAAAAATAAGCAGAATCCACCTTGT
TTCTGAACCCAGTATAACTCATTTTCTACAAGTATCTTGGGAGAAAACACTGGAATCTGGTTTTGTTATT
ACACTTACTGATGGTCATTCAGCATGGACTGGGACAGTTTCTGAATCAGAGATTTCCCAAGAAGCTGATG
ACATGGCAATGGAAAAAGGGAAATATGTTGGTGAACTGAGAAAAGCATTGTTGTCAGGAGCAGGACCAGC
TGATGTATACACGTTTAATTTTTCTAAAGAGTCTTGTTATTTCTTCTTTGAGAAAAACCTGAAAGATGTC
TCATTCAGACTTGGTTCCTTCAACCTAGAGAAAGTTGAAAACCCAGCTGAAGTCATTAGAGAACTTATTT
GTTATTGCTTGGACACCATTGCAGAAAATCAAGCCAAAAATGAGCACCTGCAGAAAGAAAATGAAAGGCT
TCTGAGAGATTGGAATGATGTTCAAGGACGATTTGAAAAATGTGTGAGTGCTAAGGAAGCTTTGGAGACT
GATCTTTATAAGCGGTTTATTCTGGTGTTGAATGAGAAGAAAACAAAAATCAGAAGTTTGCATAATAAAT
TATTAAATGCAGCTCAAGAACGAGAAAAGGACATCAAACAAGAAGGGGAAACTGCAATCTGTTCTGAAAT
GACTGCTGACCGGGACCCCGTGTACGACGAGAGTACTGATGAGGAAAGTGAAAACCAAACTGATCTCTCT
GGGTTGGCTTCAGCTGCTGTAAGTAAAGATGATTCCATTATTTCAAGTCTTGATGTCACTGATATTGCAC
CAAGTAGAAAAAGGAGACAGCGAATGCAAAGAAATCTTGGGACAGAACCTAAAATGGCTCCTCAGGAGAA
TCAGCTTCAAGAAAAGGAAAAGCCTGATTCTTCACTACCTGAGACGTCGAAAAAGGAGCACATCTCAGCT
GAAAACATGTCTTTAGAAACTCTGAGAAACAGCAGCCCAGAAGACCTCTTTGATGAGATTTAAGAATTCT
GCAGTCGACGGTACCGCGGGCCCGGGATCCACCGGATCTAGATAACTGATCATAATCAGCCATACCACAT
TTGTAGAGGTTTTACTTGCTTTAAAAAACCTCCCACACCTCCCCCTGAACCTGAAACATAAAATGAATGC
AATTGTTGTTGTTAACTTGTTTATTGCAGCTTATAATGGTTACAAATAAAGCAATAGCATCACAAATTTC
ACAAATAAAGCATTTTTTTCACTGCATTCTAGTTGTGGTTTGTCCAAACTCATCAATGTATCTTAACGCG
TAAATTGTAAGCGTTAATATTTTGTTAAAATTCGCGTTAAATTTTTGTTAAATCAGCTCATTTTTTAACC
AATAGGCCGAAATCGGCAAAATCCCTTATAAATCAAAAGAATAGACCGAGATAGGGT
[37 nt withheld, positions 1458-1494]
AAAGAACGTGGACTCCAACGTCAAAGG
[49 nt withheld, positions 1522-1570]
T
[91 nt withheld, positions 1572-1662]
G
[124 nt withheld, positions 1664-1787]
CAGGTGGCACTTTTCGGGGAAATGTGCGCGGAACCCCTATTTGTTTATTTTTCTAAATACATTCAAATAT
GTATCCGCTCATGAGACAATAACCCTGATAAATGCTTCAATAATATTGAAAAAGGAAGAGTCCTGAGGCG
GAAAGAACCAGCTGTGGAATGTGTGTCAGTTAGGGTGTGGAAAGTCCCCAGGCTCCCCAGCAGGCAGAAG
TATGCAAAGCATGCATCTCAATTAGTCAGCAACCAGGTGTGGAAAGTCCCCAGGCTCCCCAGCAGGCAGA
AGTATGCAAAGCATGCATCTCAATTAGTCAGCAACCATAGTCCCGCCCCTAACTCCGCCCATCCCGCCCC
TAACTCCGCCCAGTTCCGCCCATTCTCCGCCCCATGGCTGACTAATTTTTTTTATTTATGCAGAGGCCGA
GGCCGCCTCGGCCTCTGAGCTATTCCAGAAGTAGTGAGGAGGCTTTTTTGGAGGCCTAGGCTTTTGCAAA
GATCGATCAAGAGACAGGATGAGGATCGTTTCGCATGATTGAACAAGATGGATTGCACGCAGGTTCTCCG
GCCGCTTGGGTGGAGAGGCTATTCGGCTATGACTGGGCACAACAGACAATCGGCTGCTCTGATGCCGCCG
TGTTCCGGCTGTCAGCGCAGGGGCGCCCGGTTCTTTTTGTCAAGACCGACCTGTCCGGTGCCCTGAATGA
ACTGCAAGACGAGGCAGCGCGGCTATCGTGGCTGGCCACGACGGGCGTTCCTTGCGCAGCTGTGCTCGAC
GTTGTCACTGAAGCGGGAAGGGACTGGCTGCTATTGGGCGAAGTGCCGGGGCAGGATCTCCTGTCATCTC
ACCTTGCTCCTGCCGAGAAAGTATCCATCATGGCTGATGCAATGCGGCGGCTGCATACGCTTGATCCGGC
TACCTGCCCATTCGACCACCAAGCGAAACATCGCATCGAGCGAGCACGTACTCGGATGGAAGCCGGTCTT
GTCGATCAGGATGATCTGGACGAAGAGCATCAGGGGCTCGCGCCAGCCGAACTGTTCGCCAGGCTCAAGG
CGAGCATGCCCGACGGCGAGGATCTCGTCGTGACCCATGGCGATGCCTGCTTGCCGAATATCATGGTGGA
AAATGGCCGCTTTTCTGGATTCATCGACTGTGGCCGGCTGGGTGTGGCGGACCGCTATCAGGACATAGCG
TTGGCTACCCGTGATATTGCTGAAGAGCTTGGCGGCGAATGGGCTGACCGCTTCCTCGTGCTTTACGGTA
TCGCCGCTCCCGATTCGCAGCGCATCGCCTTCTATCGCCTTCTTGACGAGTTCTTCTGAGCGGGACTCTG
GGGTTCGAAATGACCGACCAAGCGACGCCCAACCTGCCATCACGAGATTTCGATTCCACCGCCGCCTTCT
ATGAAAGGTTGGGCTTCGGAATCGTTTTCCGGGACGCCGGCTGGATGATCCTCCAGCGCGGGGATCTCAT
GCTGGAGTTCTTCGCCCACCCTAGGGGGAGGCTAACTGAAACACGGAAGGAGACAATACCGGAAGGAACC
CGCGCTATGACGGCAATAAAAAGACAGAATAAAACGCACGGTGTTGGGTCGTTTGTTCATAAACGCGGGG
TTCGGTCCCAGGGCTGGCACTCTGTCGATACCCCACCGAGACCCCATTGGGGCCAATACGCCCGCGTTTC
TTCCTTTTCCCCACCCCACCCCCCAAGTTCGGGTGAAGGCCCAGGGCTCGCAGCCAACGTCGGGGCGGCA
GGCCCTGCCATAGCCTCAGGTTACTCATATATACTTTAGATTGATTTAAAACTTCATTTTTAATTTAAAA
GGATCTAGGTGAAGATCCTTTTTGATAATCTCATGACCAAAATCCCTTAACGTGAGTTTTCGTTCCACTG
AGCGTCAGACCCCGTAGAAAAGATCAAAGGATCTTCTTGAGATCCTTTTTTTCTGCGCGTAATCTGCTGC
TTGCAAACAAAAAAACCACCGCTACCAGCGGTGGTTTGTTTGCCGGATCAAGAGCTACCAACTCTTTTTC
CGAAGGTAACTGGCTTCAGCAGAGCGCAGATACCAAATACTGTCCTTCTAGTGTAGCCGTAGTTAGGCCA
CCACTTCAAGAACTCTGTAGCACCGCCTACATACCTCGCTCTGCTAATCCTGTTACCAGTGGCTGCTGCC
AGTGGCGATAAGTCGTGTCTTACCGGGTTGGACTCAAGACGATAGTTACCGGATAAGGCGCAGCGGTCGG
GCTGAACGGGGGGTTCGTGCACACAGCCCAGCTTGGAGCGAACGACCTACACCGAACTGAGATACCTACA
GCGTGAGCTATGAGAAAGCGCCACGCTTCCCGAAGGGAGAAAGGCGGACAGGTATCCGGTAAGCGGCAGG
GTCGGAACAGGAGAGCGCACGAGGGAGCTTCCAGGGGGAAACGCCTGGTATCTTTATAGTCCTGTCGGGT
TTCGCCACCTCTGACTTGAGCGTCGATTTTTGTGATGCTCGTCAGGGGGGCGGAGCCTATGGAAAAACGC
CAGCAACGCGGCCTTTTTACGGTTCCTGGCCTTTTGCTGGCCTTTTGCTCACATGTTCTTTCCTGCGTTA
TCCCCTGATTCTGTGGATAACCGTATTACCGCCATGCATTAGTTATTAATAGTAATCAATTACGGGGTCA
TTAGTTCATAGCCCATATATGGAGTTCCGCGTTACATAACTTACGGTAAATGGCCCGCCTGGCTGACCGC
CCAACGACCCCCGCCCATTGACGTCAATAATGACGTATGTTCCCATAGTAACGCCAATAGGGACTTTCCA
TTGACGTCAATGGGTGGAGTATTTACGGTAAACTGCCCACTTGGCAGTACATCAAGTGTATCATATGCCA
AGTACGCCCCCTATTGACGTCAATGACGGTAAATGGCCCGCCTGGCATTATGCCCAGTACATGACCTTAT
GGGACTTTCCTACTTGGCAGTACATCTACGTATTAGTCATCGCTATTACCATGGTGATGCGGTTTTGGCA
GTACATCAATGGGCGTGGATAGCGGTTTGACTCACGGGGATTTCCAAGTCTCCACCCCATTGACGTCAAT
GGGAGTTTGTTTTGGCACCAAAATCAACGGGACTTTCCAAAATGTCGTAACAACTCCGCCCCATTGACGC
AAATGGGCGGTAGGCGTGTACGGTGGGAGGTCTATATAAGCAGAGCTGGTTTAGTGAACCGTCAGATCCG
CTAGCGCTACCGGTCGCCACCATGGTGAGCAAGGGCGAGGAGCTGTTCACCGGGGTGGTGCCCATCCTGG
TCGAGCTGGACGGCGACGTAAACGGCCACAAGTTCAGCGTGTCCGGCGAGGGCGAGGGCGATGCCACCTA
CGGCAAGCTGACCCTGAAGTTCATCTGCACCACCGGCAAGCTGCCCGTGCCCTGGCCCACCCTCGTGACC
ACCCTGACCTACGGCGTGCAGTGCTTCAGCCGCTACCCCGACCACATGAAGCAGCACGACTTCTTCAAGT
CCGCCATGCCCGAAGGCTACGTCCAGGAGCGCACCATCTTCTTCAAGGACGACGGCAACTACAAGACCCG
CGCCGAGGTGAAGTTCGAGGGCGACACCCTGGTGAACCGCATCGAGCTGAAGGGCATCGACTTCAAGGAG
GACGGCAACATCCTGGGGCACAAGCTGGAGTACAACTACAACAGCCACAACGTCTATATCATGGCCGACA
AGCAGAAGAACGGCATCAAGGTGAACTTCAAGATCCGCCACAACATCGAGGACGGCAGCGTGCAGCTCGC
CGACCACTACCAGCAGAACACCCCCATCGGCGACGGCCCCGTGCTGCTGCCCGACAACCACTACCTGAGC
ACCCAGTCCGCCCTGAGCAAAGACCCCAACGAGAAGCGCGATCACATGGTCCTGCTGGAGTTCGTGACCG
CCGCCGGGATCACTCTCGGCATGGACGAGCTGTACAAGTCCGGACTCAGATCTGATTACAAGGATGACGA
CGATAAGC
Features (pLannotate 1.2.2; 16 found; start..end, strand, type, name):
     39..1040    +  CDS            XRCC4: XRCC4_HUMAN - Experimental evidence at protein level: Swiss-Prot protein existence level 1. Involved in DNA non-homologous end joining (NHEJ) required for double-strand break repair and V(D)J recombination. Binds to DNA and to DNA ligase IV (LIG4). The LIG4-XRCC4 complex is responsible for the NHEJ ligation step, and XRCC4 enhances the joining activity of LIG4. Binding of the LIG4-XRCC4 complex to DNA ends is dependent on the assembly of the DNA-dependent protein kinase complex DNA-PK to these DNA ends. From Homo sapiens (Human).
   1044..1080    +  misc_feature   MCS (fragment): multiple cloning site
   1097..1181    +  CDS            large T antigen (fragment): large T antigen from SV40 (simian virus 40)
   1204..1325    +  polyA_signal   SV40 poly(A) signal: SV40 polyadenylation signal
   1359..1787    -  rep_origin     f1 ori (sequence partly withheld): f1 bacteriophage origin of replication; arrow indicates direction of (+) strand synthesis
   1814..1918    +  promoter       AmpR promoter: bla
   1920..2277    +  promoter       SV40 promoter: SV40 enhancer and early promoter
   2312..3106    +  CDS            NeoR/KanR: aminoglycoside phosphotransferase from Tn5; aph(3')-II (or nptII); confers resistance to neomycin, kanamycin, and G418 (Geneticin®)
   3127..3279    +  CDS            ble (fragment): BLE_KLEPN - Experimental evidence at protein level: Swiss-Prot protein existence level 1. Binding protein with a strong affinity to the bleomycin family of antibiotics. Binds to CL990; an antimitotic-antibiotic compound. From Klebsiella pneumoniae.
   3338..3385    +  polyA_signal   HSV TK poly(A) signal: herpes simplex virus thymidine kinase polyadenylation signal (Cole and Stacy, 1985)
   3476..3492    -  polyA_signal   bGH poly(A) signal (fragment): bovine growth hormone polyadenylation signal
   3714..4302    +  rep_origin     ori: high-copy-number ColE1/pMB1/pBR322/pUC origin of replication
   4477..4780    +  enhancer       CMV enhancer: human cytomegalovirus immediate early enhancer
   4781..4984    +  promoter       CMV promoter: human cytomegalovirus (CMV) immediate early promoter
   5029..5745    +  CDS            EGFP: EGFP is a basic (constitutively fluorescent) green fluorescent protein published in 1996, derived from Aequorea victoria. It is reported to be a rapidly-maturing weak dimer with moderate acid sensitivity.
   5761..4       +  CDS            3xFLAG (fragment) (across the origin): three tandem FLAG® epitope tags
