>Addgene plasmid #46959 | pEGFP-C1-FLAG-XRCC4 | addgene full sequence | sequence record 231166 | Addgene NGS Result
GCTCACATGTTCTTTCCTGCGTTATCCCCTGATTCTGTGGATAACCGTATTACCGCCATGCATTAGTTAT
TAATAGTAATCAATTACGGGGTCATTAGTTCATAGCCCATATATGGAGTTCCGCGTTACATAACTTACGG
TAAATGGCCCGCCTGGCTGACCGCCCAACGACCCCCGCCCATTGACGTCAATAATGACGTATGTTCCCAT
AGTAACGCCAATAGGGACTTTCCATTGACGTCAATGGGTGGAGTATTTACGGTAAACTGCCCACTTGGCA
GTACATCAAGTGTATCATATGCCAAGTACGCCCCCTATTGACGTCAATGACGGTAAATGGCCCGCCTGGC
ATTATGCCCAGTACATGACCTTATGGGACTTTCCTACTTGGCAGTACATCTACGTATTAGTCATCGCTAT
TACCATGGTGATGCGGTTTTGGCAGTACATCAATGGGCGTGGATAGCGGTTTGACTCACGGGGATTTCCA
AGTCTCCACCCCATTGACGTCAATGGGAGTTTGTTTTGGCACCAAAATCAACGGGACTTTCCAAAATGTC
GTAACAACTCCGCCCCATTGACGCAAATGGGCGGTAGGCGTGTACGGTGGGAGGTCTATATAAGCAGAGC
TGGTTTAGTGAACCGTCAGATCCGCTAGCGCTACCGGTCGCCACCATGGTGAGCAAGGGCGAGGAGCTGT
TCACCGGGGTGGTGCCCATCCTGGTCGAGCTGGACGGCGACGTAAACGGCCACAAGTTCAGCGTGTCCGG
CGAGGGCGAGGGCGATGCCACCTACGGCAAGCTGACCCTGAAGTTCATCTGCACCACCGGCAAGCTGCCC
GTGCCCTGGCCCACCCTCGTGACCACCCTGACCTACGGCGTGCAGTGCTTCAGCCGCTACCCCGACCACA
TGAAGCAGCACGACTTCTTCAAGTCCGCCATGCCCGAAGGCTACGTCCAGGAGCGCACCATCTTCTTCAA
GGACGACGGCAACTACAAGACCCGCGCCGAGGTGAAGTTCGAGGGCGACACCCTGGTGAACCGCATCGAG
CTGAAGGGCATCGACTTCAAGGAGGACGGCAACATCCTGGGGCACAAGCTGGAGTACAACTACAACAGCC
ACAACGTCTATATCATGGCCGACAAGCAGAAGAACGGCATCAAGGTGAACTTCAAGATCCGCCACAACAT
CGAGGACGGCAGCGTGCAGCTCGCCGACCACTACCAGCAGAACACCCCCATCGGCGACGGCCCCGTGCTG
CTGCCCGACAACCACTACCTGAGCACCCAGTCCGCCCTGAGCAAAGACCCCAACGAGAAGCGCGATCACA
TGGTCCTGCTGGAGTTCGTGACCGCCGCCGGGATCACTCTCGGCATGGACGAGCTGTACAAGTCCGGACT
CAGATCTGATTACAAGGATGACGACGATAAGCTCGAGGACTACAAGGACGATGACGACAAGGGATCCGGA
ATGGAGAGAAAAATAAGCAGAATCCACCTTGTTTCTGAACCCAGTATAACTCATTTTCTACAAGTATCTT
GGGAGAAAACACTGGAATCTGGTTTTGTTATTACACTTACTGATGGTCATTCAGCATGGACTGGGACAGT
TTCTGAATCAGAGATTTCCCAAGAAGCTGATGACATGGCAATGGAAAAAGGGAAATATGTTGGTGAACTG
AGAAAAGCATTGTTGTCAGGAGCAGGACCAGCTGATGTATACACGTTTAATTTTTCTAAAGAGTCTTGTT
ATTTCTTCTTTGAGAAAAACCTGAAAGATGTCTCATTCAGACTTGGTTCCTTCAACCTAGAGAAAGTTGA
AAACCCAGCTGAAGTCATTAGAGAACTTATTTGTTATTGCTTGGACACCATTGCAGAAAATCAAGCCAAA
AATGAGCACCTGCAGAAAGAAAATGAAAGGCTTCTGAGAGATTGGAATGATGTTCAAGGACGATTTGAAA
AATGTGTGAGTGCTAAGGAAGCTTTGGAGACTGATCTTTATAAGCGGTTTATTCTGGTGTTGAATGAGAA
GAAAACAAAAATCAGAAGTTTGCATAATAAATTATTAAATGCAGCTCAAGAACGAGAAAAGGACATCAAA
CAAGAAGGGGAAACTGCAATCTGTTCTGAAATGACTGCTGACCGGGACCCCGTGTACGACGAGAGTACTG
ATGAGGAAAGTGAAAACCAAACTGATCTCTCTGGGTTGGCTTCAGCTGCTGTAAGTAAAGATGATTCCAT
TATTTCAAGTCTTGATGTCACTGATATTGCACCAAGTAGAAAAAGGAGACAGCGAATGCAAAGAAATCTT
GGGACAGAACCTAAAATGGCTCCTCAGGAGAATCAGCTTCAAGAAAAGGAAAAGCCTGATTCTTCACTAC
CTGAGACGTCGAAAAAGGAGCACATCTCAGCTGAAAACATGTCTTTAGAAACTCTGAGAAACAGCAGCCC
AGAAGACCTCTTTGATGAGATTTAAGAATTCTGCAGTCGACGGTACCGCGGGCCCGGGATCCACCGGATC
TAGATAACTGATCATAATCAGCCATACCACATTTGTAGAGGTTTTACTTGCTTTAAAAAACCTCCCACAC
CTCCCCCTGAACCTGAAACATAAAATGAATGCAATTGTTGTTGTTAACTTGTTTATTGCAGCTTATAATG
GTTACAAATAAAGCAATAGCATCACAAATTTCACAAATAAAGCATTTTTTTCACTGCATTCTAGTTGTGG
TTTGTCCAAACTCATCAATGTATCTTAACGCGTAAATTGTAAGCGTTAATATTTTGTTAAAATTCGCGTT
AAATTTTTGTTAAATCAGCTCATTTTTTAACCAATAGGCCGAAATCGGCAAAATCCCTTATAAATCAAAA
GAATAGACCGAGATAGGGT
[37 nt withheld, positions 2890-2926]
AAAGAACGTGGACTCCAACGTCAAAGG
[49 nt withheld, positions 2954-3002]
T
[91 nt withheld, positions 3004-3094]
G
[124 nt withheld, positions 3096-3219]
CAGGTGGCACTTTTCGGGGAAATGTGCGCGGAACCCCTATTTGTTTATTTTTCTAAATACATTCAAATAT
GTATCCGCTCATGAGACAATAACCCTGATAAATGCTTCAATAATATTGAAAAAGGAAGAGTCCTGAGGCG
GAAAGAACCAGCTGTGGAATGTGTGTCAGTTAGGGTGTGGAAAGTCCCCAGGCTCCCCAGCAGGCAGAAG
TATGCAAAGCATGCATCTCAATTAGTCAGCAACCAGGTGTGGAAAGTCCCCAGGCTCCCCAGCAGGCAGA
AGTATGCAAAGCATGCATCTCAATTAGTCAGCAACCATAGTCCCGCCCCTAACTCCGCCCATCCCGCCCC
TAACTCCGCCCAGTTCCGCCCATTCTCCGCCCCATGGCTGACTAATTTTTTTTATTTATGCAGAGGCCGA
GGCCGCCTCGGCCTCTGAGCTATTCCAGAAGTAGTGAGGAGGCTTTTTTGGAGGCCTAGGCTTTTGCAAA
GATCGATCAAGAGACAGGATGAGGATCGTTTCGCATGATTGAACAAGATGGATTGCACGCAGGTTCTCCG
GCCGCTTGGGTGGAGAGGCTATTCGGCTATGACTGGGCACAACAGACAATCGGCTGCTCTGATGCCGCCG
TGTTCCGGCTGTCAGCGCAGGGGCGCCCGGTTCTTTTTGTCAAGACCGACCTGTCCGGTGCCCTGAATGA
ACTGCAAGACGAGGCAGCGCGGCTATCGTGGCTGGCCACGACGGGCGTTCCTTGCGCAGCTGTGCTCGAC
GTTGTCACTGAAGCGGGAAGGGACTGGCTGCTATTGGGCGAAGTGCCGGGGCAGGATCTCCTGTCATCTC
ACCTTGCTCCTGCCGAGAAAGTATCCATCATGGCTGATGCAATGCGGCGGCTGCATACGCTTGATCCGGC
TACCTGCCCATTCGACCACCAAGCGAAACATCGCATCGAGCGAGCACGTACTCGGATGGAAGCCGGTCTT
GTCGATCAGGATGATCTGGACGAAGAGCATCAGGGGCTCGCGCCAGCCGAACTGTTCGCCAGGCTCAAGG
CGAGCATGCCCGACGGCGAGGATCTCGTCGTGACCCATGGCGATGCCTGCTTGCCGAATATCATGGTGGA
AAATGGCCGCTTTTCTGGATTCATCGACTGTGGCCGGCTGGGTGTGGCGGACCGCTATCAGGACATAGCG
TTGGCTACCCGTGATATTGCTGAAGAGCTTGGCGGCGAATGGGCTGACCGCTTCCTCGTGCTTTACGGTA
TCGCCGCTCCCGATTCGCAGCGCATCGCCTTCTATCGCCTTCTTGACGAGTTCTTCTGAGCGGGACTCTG
GGGTTCGAAATGACCGACCAAGCGACGCCCAACCTGCCATCACGAGATTTCGATTCCACCGCCGCCTTCT
ATGAAAGGTTGGGCTTCGGAATCGTTTTCCGGGACGCCGGCTGGATGATCCTCCAGCGCGGGGATCTCAT
GCTGGAGTTCTTCGCCCACCCTAGGGGGAGGCTAACTGAAACACGGAAGGAGACAATACCGGAAGGAACC
CGCGCTATGACGGCAATAAAAAGACAGAATAAAACGCACGGTGTTGGGTCGTTTGTTCATAAACGCGGGG
TTCGGTCCCAGGGCTGGCACTCTGTCGATACCCCACCGAGACCCCATTGGGGCCAATACGCCCGCGTTTC
TTCCTTTTCCCCACCCCACCCCCCAAGTTCGGGTGAAGGCCCAGGGCTCGCAGCCAACGTCGGGGCGGCA
GGCCCTGCCATAGCCTCAGGTTACTCATATATACTTTAGATTGATTTAAAACTTCATTTTTAATTTAAAA
GGATCTAGGTGAAGATCCTTTTTGATAATCTCATGACCAAAATCCCTTAACGTGAGTTTTCGTTCCACTG
AGCGTCAGACCCCGTAGAAAAGATCAAAGGATCTTCTTGAGATCCTTTTTTTCTGCGCGTAATCTGCTGC
TTGCAAACAAAAAAACCACCGCTACCAGCGGTGGTTTGTTTGCCGGATCAAGAGCTACCAACTCTTTTTC
CGAAGGTAACTGGCTTCAGCAGAGCGCAGATACCAAATACTGTTCTTCTAGTGTAGCCGTAGTTAGGCCA
CCACTTCAAGAACTCTGTAGCACCGCCTACATACCTCGCTCTGCTAATCCTGTTACCAGTGGCTGCTGCC
AGTGGCGATAAGTCGTGTCTTACCGGGTTGGACTCAAGACGATAGTTACCGGATAAGGCGCAGCGGTCGG
GCTGAACGGGGGGTTCGTGCACACAGCCCAGCTTGGAGCGAACGACCTACACCGAACTGAGATACCTACA
GCGTGAGCTATGAGAAAGCGCCACGCTTCCCGAAGGGAGAAAGGCGGACAGGTATCCGGTAAGCGGCAGG
GTCGGAACAGGAGAGCGCACGAGGGAGCTTCCAGGGGGAAACGCCTGGTATCTTTATAGTCCTGTCGGGT
TTCGCCACCTCTGACTTGAGCGTCGATTTTTGTGATGCTCGTCAGGGGGGCGGAGCCTATGGAAAAACGC
CAGCAACGCGGCCTTTTTACGGTTCCTGGCCTTTTGCTGGCCTTTT
Features (pLannotate 1.2.2; 17 found; start..end, strand, type, name):
      1..56      +  rep_origin     RSF ori (fragment): Plasmids containing the RSF 1030 origin of replication can be propagated in E. coli cells that contain additional plasmids with compatible origins.
    124..427     +  enhancer       CMV enhancer: human cytomegalovirus immediate early enhancer
    428..631     +  promoter       CMV promoter: human cytomegalovirus (CMV) immediate early promoter
    676..1392    +  CDS            EGFP: EGFP is a basic (constitutively fluorescent) green fluorescent protein published in 1996, derived from Aequorea victoria. It is reported to be a rapidly-maturing weak dimer with moderate acid sensitivity.
   1408..1436    +  CDS            3xFLAG (fragment): three tandem FLAG® epitope tags
   1471..2472    +  CDS            XRCC4: XRCC4_HUMAN - Experimental evidence at protein level: Swiss-Prot protein existence level 1. Involved in DNA non-homologous end joining (NHEJ) required for double-strand break repair and V(D)J recombination. Binds to DNA and to DNA ligase IV (LIG4). The LIG4-XRCC4 complex is responsible for the NHEJ ligation step, and XRCC4 enhances the joining activity of LIG4. Binding of the LIG4-XRCC4 complex to DNA ends is dependent on the assembly of the DNA-dependent protein kinase complex DNA-PK to these DNA ends. From Homo sapiens (Human).
   2476..2512    +  misc_feature   MCS (fragment): multiple cloning site
   2529..2613    +  CDS            large T antigen (fragment): large T antigen from SV40 (simian virus 40)
   2636..2757    +  polyA_signal   SV40 poly(A) signal: SV40 polyadenylation signal
   2791..3219    -  rep_origin     f1 ori (sequence partly withheld): f1 bacteriophage origin of replication; arrow indicates direction of (+) strand synthesis
   3246..3350    +  promoter       AmpR promoter: bla
   3352..3709    +  promoter       SV40 promoter: SV40 enhancer and early promoter
   3744..4538    +  CDS            NeoR/KanR: aminoglycoside phosphotransferase from Tn5; aph(3')-II (or nptII); confers resistance to neomycin, kanamycin, and G418 (Geneticin®)
   4559..4711    +  CDS            ble (fragment): BLE_KLEPN - Experimental evidence at protein level: Swiss-Prot protein existence level 1. Binding protein with a strong affinity to the bleomycin family of antibiotics. Binds to CL990; an antimitotic-antibiotic compound. From Klebsiella pneumoniae.
   4770..4817    +  polyA_signal   HSV TK poly(A) signal: herpes simplex virus thymidine kinase polyadenylation signal (Cole and Stacy, 1985)
   4908..4924    -  polyA_signal   bGH poly(A) signal (fragment): bovine growth hormone polyadenylation signal
   5146..5734    +  rep_origin     ori: high-copy-number ColE1/pMB1/pBR322/pUC origin of replication
