[The description below was written by a language model from this plasmid's Addgene catalogue record and pLannotate feature annotations shown in this document.]
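Description:
pEGFP-C1-FLAG-XRCC4 is a 5,785 bp mammalian expression plasmid built on a pEGFP-C1 derivative that carries FLAG epitopes downstream of EGFP. It expresses human XRCC4 isoform 2 as an N-terminally tagged GFP-2xFLAG fusion. The roughly 1 kb XRCC4 coding sequence was inserted between the XhoI and EcoRI sites of the multiple cloning site, both of which are retained. It sits in frame after EGFP and the FLAG segment, which the automated annotation reports as a partial 3xFLAG match, consistent with the two copies described in the catalogue entry. Transcription is driven by the human cytomegalovirus immediate early enhancer and promoter and terminated by the SV40 polyadenylation signal.

The plasmid is propagated in E. coli through a high-copy ColE1/pUC-type origin, and an f1 origin is also present. A single Tn5 aminoglycoside phosphotransferase gene (NeoR/KanR) provides selection in both hosts. A bacterial bla-type promoter drives it for kanamycin resistance in bacteria, and the SV40 enhancer/early promoter, with an HSV TK poly(A) signal, drives it for G418 selection of transfected mammalian cells. The short matches to ble, bGH poly(A), SV40 large T antigen and the RSF origin are small fragments and probably not functional parts. The two feature tables, from the depositor sequence and the repository's sequencing result, are the same length and show the same elements in the same order, differing only in the numbering start point.

XRCC4 partners with DNA ligase IV in the ligation step of non-homologous end joining. The fusion therefore allows fluorescence imaging of the protein and its detection or pull-down through FLAG, and the associated publication concerns imaging of DNA double-strand break repair factors.
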