Addgene plasmid #46959: pEGFP-C1-FLAG-XRCC4
Purpose: Plasmid for expression of GFP-FLAG tagged human XRCC4 isoform 2 (N-terminal tag). Confers resistance to G418.
Depositing lab: Steve Jackson. Depositing organization: Gurdon Institute. Publication: A new method for high-resolution imaging of Ku foci to decipher mechanisms of DNA double-strand break repair. Britton S, Coates J, Jackson SP. J Cell Biol. 2013 Jul 29. 10.1083/jcb.201303073 PubMed 23897892.
Backbone
  Vector backbone: pEGFP-C1-FLAG
  Backbone size w/o insert (bp): 4766
  Total vector size (bp): 5785
  Vector type: Mammalian Expression
  Selectable markers: Neomycin (select with G418)
Growth in bacteria
  Bacterial resistance: Kanamycin, 50 μg/mL
  Growth temperature: 37°C
  Growth strain: XL1 Blue
  Copy number: High Copy
Gene/Insert
  Gene/Insert name: XRCC4
  Species: H. sapiens (human)
  Insert size (bp): 1005
  GenBank ID: NM_022406.2
  Entrez Gene: XRCC4 (a.k.a. SSMED, hXRCC4)
  Promoter: CMV
  Tag / fusion protein: GFP-2xFLAG (N terminal on backbone)
  Cloning method: Restriction Enzyme; 5′ cloning site XhoI (not destroyed); 3′ cloning site EcoRI (not destroyed)
  Sequencing primers: 5′ CATGGTCCTGCTGGAGTTCGTG; 3′ GCAAGTAAAACCTCTACAAATGTGG
Terms and licenses: Academic/Nonprofit Terms; Industry Terms: Not Available to Industry
How to cite: pEGFP-C1-FLAG-XRCC4 was a gift from Steve Jackson (Addgene plasmid # 46959 ; http://n2t.net/addgene:46959 ; RRID:Addgene_46959)
