>Addgene plasmid #46959 | pEGFP-C1-FLAG-XRCC4 | addgene partial sequence | sequence record 69186 | EGFP-C 5'-CATGGTCCTGCTGGAGTTCGTG-3'
GAGCTGTACAAGTCCGGACTCAGATCTGATTACAAGGATGACGACGATAAGCTCGAGGACTACAAGGACG
ATGACGACAAGGGATCCGGAATGGAGAGAAAAATAAGCAGAATCCACCTTGTTTCTGAACCCAGTATAAC
TCATTTTCTACAAGTATCTTGGGAGAAAACACTGGAATCTGGTTTTGTTATTACACTTACTGATGGTCAT
TCAGCATGGACTGGGACAGTTTCTGAATCAGAGATTTCCCAAGAAGCTGATGACATGGCAATGGAAAAAG
GGAAATATGTTGGTGAACTGAGAAAAGCATTGTTGTCAGGAGCAGGACCAGCTGATGTATACACGTTTAA
TTTTTCTAAAGAGTCTTGTTATTTCTTCTTTGAGAAAAACCTGAAAGATGTCTCATTCAGACTTGGTTCC
TTCAACCTAGAGAAAGTTGAAAACCCAGCTGAAGTCATTAGAGAACTTATTTGTTATTGCTTGGACACCA
TTGCAGAAAATCAAGCCAAAAATGAGCACCTGCAGAAAGAAAATGAAAGGCTTCTGAGAGATTGGAATGA
TGTTCAAGGACGATTTGAAAAATGTGTGAGTGCTAAGGAAGCTTTGGAGACTGATCTTTATAAGCGGTTT
ATTCTGGTGTTGAATGAGAAGAAAACAAAAATCAGAAGTTTGCATAATAAATTATTAAATGCAGCTCAAG
AACGAGAAAAGGACATCAAACAAGAAGGGGAAACTGCAATCTGTTCTGAAATGACTGCTGACCGGGACCC
CGTGTACGACGAGAGTACTGATGAGGAAAGTGAAAACCAAACTGATCTCTCTGGGTTGGCTTCAGCTGCT
GTAAGTAAAGATGATTCCATTATTTCAAGTCTTGATGTCACTGA
